>Addgene plasmid #87491 | NG-2 | addgene full sequence | sequence record 174609 | Addgene NGS Result
CTAAATTGTAAGCGTTAATATTTTGTTAAAATTCGCGTTAAATTTTTGTTAAATCAGCTCATTTTTTAAC
CAATAGGCCGAAATCGGCAAAATCCCTTATAAATCAAAAGAATAGACCGAGATAGGGTTGAGTGGCCGCT
ACAGGGCGCTCCCATTCGCCATTCAGGCTGCGCAACTGTTGGGAAGGGCGTTTCGGTGCGGGCCTCTTCG
CTATTACGCCAGCTGGCGAAAGGGGGATGTGCTGCAAGGCGATTAAGTTGGGTAACGCCAGGGTTTTCCC
AGTCACGACGTTGTAAAACGACGGCCAGTGAGCGCGACGTAATACGACTCACTATAGGGCGAATTGGCGG
AAGGCCGTCAAGGCCACGTGTCTTGTCCAGAGCTCGTATCCTGCAGTTAACACCAGAACAGGTCGTTGCA
ATCGCGTCGAATGGAGGGGGAAAGCAAGCCCTGGAAACCGTGCAAAGGTTGTTGCCGGTTCTATGTCAGG
CGCACGGCTTAACTCCAGACCAGGTGGTACTGCAGGATACGGTACCTGGAGCACAAGACTGGCCTCATGG
GCCTTCCGCTCACTGCCCGCTTTCCAGTCGGGAAACCTGTCGTGCCAGCTGCATTAACATGGTCATAGCT
GTTTCCTTGCGTATTGGGCGCTCTCCGCTTCCTCGCTCACTGACTCGCTGCGCTCGGTCGTTCGGGTAAA
GCCTGGGGTGCCTAATGAGCAAAAGGCCAGCAAAAGGCCAGGAACCGTAAAAAGGCCGCGTTGCTGGCGT
TTTTCCATAGGCTCCGCCCCCCTGACGAGCATCACAAAAATCGACGCTCAAGTCAGAGGTGGCGAAACCC
GACAGGACTATAAAGATACCAGGCGTTTCCCCCTGGAAGCTCCCTCGTGCGCTCTCCTGTTCCGACCCTG
CCGCTTACCGGATACCTGTCCGCCTTTCTCCCTTCGGGAAGCGTGGCGCTTTCTCATAGCTCACGCTGTA
GGTATCTCAGTTCGGTGTAGGTCGTTCGCTCCAAGCTGGGCTGTGTGCACGAACCCCCCGTTCAGCCCGA
CCGCTGCGCCTTATCCGGTAACTATCGTCTTGAGTCCAACCCGGTAAGACACGACTTATCGCCACTGGCA
GCAGCCACTGGTAACAGGATTAGCAGAGCGAGGTATGTAGGCGGTGCTACAGAGTTCTTGAAGTGGTGGC
CTAACTACGGCTACACTAGAAGAACAGTATTTGGTATCTGCGCTCTGCTGAAGCCAGTTACCTTCGGAAA
AAGAGTTGGTAGCTCTTGATCCGGCAAACAAACCACCGCTGGTAGCGGTGGTTTTTTTGTTTGCAAGCAG
CAGATTACGCGCAGAAAAAAAGGATCTCAAGAAGATCCTTTGATCTTTTCTACGGGGTCTGACGCTCAGT
GGAACGAAAACTCACGTTAAGGGATTTTGGTCATGAGATTATCAAAAAGGATCTTCACCTAGATCCTTTT
AAATTAAAAATGAAGTTTTAAATCAATCTAAAGTATATATGAGTAAACTTGGTCTGACAGTTACCAATGC
TTAATCAGTGAGGCACCTATCTCAGCGATCTGTCTATTTCGTTCATCCATAGTTGCCTGACTCCCCGTCG
TGTAGATAACTACGATACGGGAGGGCTTACCATCTGGCCCCAGTGCTGCAATGATACCGCGAGAACCACG
CTCACCGGCTCCAGATTTATCAGCAATAAACCAGCCAGCCGGAAGGGCCGAGCGCAGAAGTGGTCCTGCA
ACTTTATCCGCCTCCATCCAGTCTATTAATTGTTGCCGGGAAGCTAGAGTAAGTAGTTCGCCAGTTAATA
GTTTGCGCAACGTTGTTGCCATTGCTACAGGCATCGTGGTGTCACGCTCGTCGTTTGGTATGGCTTCATT
CAGCTCCGGTTCCCAACGATCAAGGCGAGTTACATGATCCCCCATGTTGTGCAAAAAAGCGGTTAGCTCC
TTCGGTCCTCCGATCGTTGTCAGAAGTAAGTTGGCCGCAGTGTTATCACTCATGGTTATGGCAGCACTGC
ATAATTCTCTTACTGTCATGCCATCCGTAAGATGCTTTTCTGTGACTGGTGAGTACTCAACCAAGTCATT
CTGAGAATAGTGTATGCGGCGACCGAGTTGCTCTTGCCCGGCGTCAATACGGGATAATACCGCGCCACAT
AGCAGAACTTTAAAAGTGCTCATCATTGGAAAACGTTCTTCGGGGCGAAAACTCTCAAGGATCTTACCGC
TGTTGAGATCCAGTTCGATGTAACCCACTCGTGCACCCAACTGATCTTCAGCATCTTTTACTTTCACCAG
CGTTTCTGGGTGAGCAAAAACAGGAAGGCAAAATGCCGCAAAAAAGGGAATAAGGGCGACACGGAAATGT
TGAATACTCATACTCTTCCTTTTTCAATATTATTGAAGCATTTATCAGGGTTATTGTCTCATGAGCGGAT
ACATATTTGAATGTATTTAGAAAAATAAACAAATAGGGGTTCCGCGCACATTTCCCCGAAAAGTGCCAC
Features (pLannotate 1.2.2; 8 found; start..end, strand, type, name):
      3..134     -  rep_origin     M13 ori (fragment): M13 bacteriophage origin of replication; arrow indicates direction of (+) strand synthesis
    155..311     -  CDS            lacZα (fragment): LacZα fragment of β-galactosidase; lacZ fragment
    320..338     +  promoter       T7 promoter: promoter for bacteriophage T7 RNA polymerase
    570..617     -  CDS            lacI (fragment): lac repressor; lacI; The lac repressor binds to the lac operator to inhibit transcription in E. coli. This inhibition can be relieved by adding lactose or isopropyl-β-D-thiogalactopyranoside (IPTG).
    654..694     -  rep_origin     RSF ori (fragment): Plasmids containing the RSF 1030 origin of replication can be propagated in E. coli cells that contain additional plasmids with compatible origins.
    772..1360    -  rep_origin     ori: high-copy-number ColE1/pMB1/pBR322/pUC origin of replication
   1531..2391    -  CDS            AmpR: β-lactamase; bla; confers resistance to ampicillin, carbenicillin, and related antibiotics
   2392..2496    -  promoter       AmpR promoter: bla
