[The description below was written by a language model from this plasmid's Addgene catalogue record and pLannotate feature annotations shown in this document.]
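Description:
NG-2 is a small (about 2.5 kb) bacterial storage plasmid built on pMA-T, a commercial gene-synthesis cloning backbone, and it carries a synthetic DNA fragment used to prepare TAL effector DNA-binding domain libraries. It belongs to a set of templates for an isothermal-assembly approach to building TALE repeat arrays. Its stated purpose is library amplification of the NG-2 fragment, meaning the plasmid serves as a template source for that module and not as an expression vector. By the usual TALE convention, "NG" would denote the repeat-variable diresidue that recognises thymine, and the "2" probably indicates a position or variant within the assembly scheme. The record does not spell out either point, and the cloning method is listed as unknown.

The plasmid is propagated in E. coli at high copy from a ColE1/pUC-type origin of replication. Selection is with ampicillin, through the β-lactamase gene driven by its own bla promoter. The remaining annotations are backbone remnants: partial matches to an M13 origin, lacZα, lacI and an RSF origin, plus a T7 promoter. These truncated pieces are unlikely to be functional, and the very short lacI and RSF hits may simply reflect sequence similarity. The insert itself was not annotated by the automated feature caller. It presumably sits in the unannotated stretch downstream of the T7 promoter, which would be consistent with a single short TALE repeat module. No eukaryotic promoter, tag, reporter or nuclease domain is recorded, so the construct is best regarded as a component for synthetic-biology assembly of custom TALE DNA-binding domains.
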