Addgene plasmid #87491: NG-2
Purpose: For library amplification of fragment NG-2
Depositing lab: Steve Pollard. Depositing organization: University of Edinburgh. Publication: STAR: a simple TAL effector assembly reaction using isothermal assembly. Gogolok S, Garcia-Diaz C, Pollard SM. Sci Rep. 2016 Sep 12;6:33209. doi: 10.1038/srep33209. PubMed 27615025.
Backbone
  Vector backbone: pMA-T
  Backbone manufacturer: Life Technologies
  Vector type: TALEN, Synthetic Biology ; TALE DBD library preparation
Growth in bacteria
  Bacterial resistance: Ampicillin, 100 μg/mL
  Growth temperature: 37°C
  Growth strain: DH5alpha
  Copy number: High Copy
Gene/Insert
  Gene/Insert name: NG-2
  Species: Synthetic
  Cloning method: Unknown
Terms and licenses: Academic/Nonprofit Terms; Industry Terms: Not Available to Industry
How to cite: NG-2 was a gift from Steve Pollard (Addgene plasmid # 87491 ; http://n2t.net/addgene:87491 ; RRID:Addgene_87491)
