>Addgene plasmid #87491 | NG-2 | depositor partial sequence | sequence record 170632 | NG-2 RVD flanked by BciVI sites
GTATCCTGCAGTTAACACCAGAACAGGTCGTTGCAATCGCGTCGAATGGAGGGGGAAAGCAAGCCCTGGA
AACCGTGCAAAGGTTGTTGCCGGTTCTATGTCAGGCGCACGGCTTAACTCCAGACCAGGTGGTACTGCAG
GATAC
